Addgene plasmid #11510: pFR_HCV_xb
Depositing lab: Phil Sharp. Depositing organization: Massachusetts Institute of Technology. Publication: Short RNAs Repress Translation after Initiation in Mammalian Cells. Petersen CP, Bordeleau ME, Pelletier J, Sharp PA. Mol Cell. 2006 Feb 17. 21(4):533-42. 10.1016/j.molcel.2006.01.031 PubMed 16483934.
Backbone
  Vector backbone: pRL-TK
  Backbone manufacturer: Promega
  Backbone size w/o insert (bp): 4045
  Vector type: Luciferase
Growth in bacteria
  Bacterial resistance: Ampicillin, 100 μg/mL
  Growth temperature: 37°C
  Growth strain: DH5alpha
  Copy number: Unknown
Gene/Insert
  Gene/Insert name: Firefly luciferase, Hepatitis C Virus IRES sequence, Renilla, and 3'UTR short RNA binding sites
  Cloning method: Restriction Enzyme; 5′ cloning site see comments (unknown if destroyed); 3′ cloning site see comments (unknown if destroyed)
  Sequencing primers: 5′ n/a; 3′ EBV-rev
Terms and licenses: Academic/Nonprofit Terms; Industry Terms: Not Available to Industry
Depositor comments: The plasmid constructed by PCR cloning HCV IRES into the NheI site of pRL-TKx6 and inserting the Firefly luciferase ORF from pGL3 into the resulting vectorl.
How to cite: pFR_HCV_xb was a gift from Phil Sharp (Addgene plasmid # 11510 ; http://n2t.net/addgene:11510 ; RRID:Addgene_11510)
