[The description below was written by a language model from this plasmid's Addgene catalogue record and pLannotate feature annotations shown in this document.]
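Description:
pFR_HCV_xb is a bicistronic dual-luciferase reporter plasmid for mammalian cell transfection, built on Promega's pRL-TK backbone. It is propagated in E. coli through a high-copy ColE1/pUC-type origin and selected with ampicillin via the β-lactamase gene and its native promoter. The assembled sequence is about 6.1 kb.

A single transcription unit is driven by the herpes simplex virus thymidine kinase promoter, a moderate constitutive promoter in mammalian cells. The first cistron is the firefly luciferase (luc+) open reading frame, taken from pGL3, which is translated by conventional cap-dependent scanning. Downstream lies the hepatitis C virus internal ribosome entry site, followed by a short annotated fragment of the HCV polyprotein. This fragment probably reflects the start of the viral coding region that is often kept with the IRES, although the record does not comment on it. Renilla luciferase follows as the second cistron and is translated by IRES-mediated internal initiation. According to the catalogue entry, the 3′ UTR carries short RNA binding sites inherited from the parent pRL-TKx6. These sites are not annotated in the feature table but would fall in the unannotated interval between the Renilla stop codon and the SV40 polyadenylation signal. The small large T antigen fragment next to that signal is residual SV40 sequence.

Because both luciferases are encoded on one mRNA that bears the short RNA target sites, the construct allows repression of cap-dependent and HCV IRES-dependent translation to be compared on the same transcript. This fits the associated study, which asks at which step short RNAs repress translation in mammalian cells.
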