Features (pLannotate 1.2.2; 10 found; start..end, strand, type, name):
      8..759     +  promoter       HSV TK promoter: herpes simplex virus thymidine kinase promoter
    795..2447    +  CDS            luciferase: firefly luciferase; luc+; enhanced luc+ version of the luciferase gene
   2525..2783    +  ncRNA          IRES HCV: Accession: RF00061 - Hepatitis C virus internal ribosome entry site
   2803..2868    +  CDS            POLG_HCVHK (fragment): Experimental evidence at protein level: Swiss-Prot protein existence level 1. [Envelope glycoprotein E2]: Forms a heterodimer with envelope glycoprotein E1, which mediates virus attachment to the host cell, virion internalization through clathrin-dependent endocytosis and fusion with host membrane (By similarity). Fusion with the host cell is most likely mediated by both E1 and E2, through conformational rearrangements of the heterodimer required for fusion rather than a classical class II fusion mechanism (By similarity). The interaction between envelope glycoprotein E2 and host apolipoprotei
   2887..3822    +  CDS            Rluc: luciferase from the anthozoan coelenterate Renilla reniformis (sea pansy)
   4021..4142    -  polyA_signal   SV40 poly(A) signal: SV40 polyadenylation signal
   4165..4233    -  CDS            large T antigen (fragment): large T antigen from SV40 (simian virus 40)
   4275..4379    +  promoter       AmpR promoter: bla
   4380..5240    +  CDS            AmpR: β-lactamase; bla; confers resistance to ampicillin, carbenicillin, and related antibiotics
   5411..5999    +  rep_origin     ori: high-copy-number ColE1/pMB1/pBR322/pUC origin of replication
>Addgene plasmid #11510 | pFR_HCV_xb | addgene full sequence | sequence record 117540 | Addgene assembled full plasmid sequence
AGATCTAAATGAGTCTTCGGACCTCGCGGGGGCCGCTTAAGCGGTGGTTAGGGTTTGTCTGACGCGGGGG
GAGGGGGAAGGAACGAAACACTCTCATTCGGAGGCGGCTCGGGGTTTGGTCTTGGTGGCCACGGGCACGC
AGAAGAGCGCCGCGATCCTCTTAAGCACCCCCCCGCCCTCCGTGGAGGCGGGGGTTTGGTCGGCGGGTGG
TAACTGGCGGGCCGCTGACTCGGGCGGGTCGCGCGCCCCAGAGTGTGACCTTTTCGGTCTGCTCGCAGAC
CCCCGGGCGGCGCCGCCGCGGCGGCGACGGGCTCGCTGGGTCCTAGGCTCCATGGGGACCGTATACGTGG
ACAGGCTCTGGAGCATCCGCACGACTGCGGTGATATTACCGGAGACCTTCTGCGGGACGAGCCGGGTCAC
GCGGCTGACGCGGAGCGTCCGTTGGGCGACAAACACCAGGACGGGGCACAGGTACACTATCTTGTCACCC
GGAGGCGCGAGGGACTGCAGGAGCTTCAGGGAGTGGCGCAGCTGCTTCATCCCCGTGGCCCGTTGCTCGC
GTTTGCTGGCGGTGTCCCCGGAAGAAATATATTTGCATGTCTTTAGTTCTATGATGACACAAACCCCGCC
CAGCGTCTTGTCATTGGCGAATTCGAACACGCAGATGCAGTCGGGGCGGCGCGGTCCCAGGTCCACTTCG
CATATTAAGGTGACGCGTGTGGCCTCGAACACCGAGCGACCCTGCAGCGACCCGCTTAAAAGCTTGGCAT
TCCGGTACTGTTGGTAAAGCCACCATGGAAGACGCCAAAAACATAAAGAAAGGCCCGGCGCCATTCTATC
CGCTGGAAGATGGAACCGCTGGAGAGCAACTGCATAAGGCTATGAAGAGATACGCCCTGGTTCCTGGAAC
AATTGCTTTTACAGATGCACATATCGAGGTGGACATCACTTACGCTGAGTACTTCGAAATGTCCGTTCGG
TTGGCAGAAGCTATGAAACGATATGGGCTGAATACAAATCACAGAATCGTCGTATGCAGTGAAAACTCTC
TTCAATTCTTTATGCCGGTGTTGGGCGCGTTATTTATCGGAGTTGCAGTTGCGCCCGCGAACGACATTTA
TAATGAACGTGAATTGCTCAACAGTATGGGCATTTCGCAGCCTACCGTGGTGTTCGTTTCCAAAAAGGGG
TTGCAAAAAATTTTGAACGTGCAAAAAAAGCTCCCAATCATCCAAAAAATTATTATCATGGATTCTAAAA
CGGATTACCAGGGATTTCAGTCGATGTACACGTTCGTCACATCTCATCTACCTCCCGGTTTTAATGAATA
CGATTTTGTGCCAGAGTCCTTCGATAGGGACAAGACAATTGCACTGATCATGAACTCCTCTGGATCTACT
GGTCTGCCTAAAGGTGTCGCTCTGCCTCATAGAACTGCCTGCGTGAGATTCTCGCATGCCAGAGATCCTA
TTTTTGGCAATCAAATCATTCCGGATACTGCGATTTTAAGTGTTGTTCCATTCCATCACGGTTTTGGAAT
GTTTACTACACTCGGATATTTGATATGTGGATTTCGAGTCGTCTTAATGTATAGATTTGAAGAAGAGCTG
TTTCTGAGGAGCCTTCAGGATTACAAGATTCAAAGTGCGCTGCTGGTGCCAACCCTATTCTCCTTCTTCG
CCAAAAGCACTCTGATTGACAAATACGATTTATCTAATTTACACGAAATTGCTTCTGGTGGCGCTCCCCT
CTCTAAGGAAGTCGGGGAAGCGGTTGCCAAGAGGTTCCATCTGCCAGGTATCAGGCAAGGATATGGGCTC
ACTGAGACTACATCAGCTATTCTGATTACACCCGAGGGGGATGATAAACCGGGCGCGGTCGGTAAAGTTG
TTCCATTTTTTGAAGCGAAGGTTGTGGATCTGGATACCGGGAAAACGCTGGGCGTTAATCAAAGAGGCGA
ACTGTGTGTGAGAGGTCCTATGATTATGTCCGGTTATGTAAACAATCCGGAAGCGACCAACGCCTTGATT
GACAAGGATGGATGGCTACATTCTGGAGACATAGCTTACTGGGACGAAGACGAACACTTCTTCATCGTTG
ACCGCCTGAAGTCTCTGATTAAGTACAAAGGCTATCAGGTGGCTCCCGCTGAATTGGAATCCATCTTGCT
CCAACACCCCAACATCTTCGACGCAGGTGTCGCAGGTCTTCCCGACGATGACGCCGGTGAACTTCCCGCC
GCCGTTGTTGTTTTGGAGCACGGAAAGACGATGACGGAAAAAGAGATCGTGGATTACGTCGCCAGTCAAG
TAACAACCGCGAAAAAGTTGCGCGGAGGAGTTGTGTTTGTGGACGAAGTACCGAAAGGTCTTACCGGAAA
ACTCGACGCAAGAAAAATCAGAGAGATCCTCATAAAGGCCAAGAAGGGCGGAAAGATCGCCGTGTAATTC
TAGTGTACGTAGCCAGCCCCCGATTGGGGGCGACACTCCACCATAGATCACTCCCCTGTGAGGAACTACT
GTCTTCACGCAGAAAGCGTCTAGCCATGGCGTTAGTATGAGAGTCGTGCAGCCTCCAGGACCCCCCCTCC
CGGGAGAGCCATAGTGGTCTGCGGAACCGGTGAGTACACCGGAATTGCCAGGACGACCGGGTCCTTTCTT
GGATCAACCCGCTCAATGCCTGGAGATTTGGGCGTGCCCCCGCAAGACTGCTAGCCGAGTAGTGTTGGGT
CGCGAAAGGCCTTGTGGTACTGCCTGATAGGGTGCTTGCGAGTGCCCCGGGAGGTCTCGTAGACCGTGCA
CCATGAGCACGAATCCTAAACCTCAAAGAAAAACCAAACGTAACACCAACCGCCGCCCACAGGACGTCTT
CATATGTCTAGCCACCATGACTTCGAAAGTTTATGATCCAGAACAAAGGAAACGGATGATAACTGGTCCG
CAGTGGTGGGCCAGATGTAAACAAATGAATGTTCTTGATTCATTTATTAATTATTATGATTCAGAAAAAC
ATGCAGAAAATGCTGTTATTTTTTTACATGGTAACGCGGCCTCTTCTTATTTATGGCGACATGTTGTGCC
ACATATTGAGCCAGTAGCGCGGTGTATTATACCAGACCTTATTGGTATGGGCAAATCAGGCAAATCTGGT
AATGGTTCTTATAGGTTACTTGATCATTACAAATATCTTACTGCATGGTTTGAACTTCTTAATTTACCAA
AGAAGATCATTTTTGTCGGCCATGATTGGGGTGCTTGTTTGGCATTTCATTATAGCTATGAGCATCAAGA
TAAGATCAAAGCAATAGTTCACGCTGAAAGTGTAGTAGATGTGATTGAATCATGGGATGAATGGCCTGAT
ATTGAAGAAGATATTGCGTTGATCAAATCTGAAGAAGGAGAAAAAATGGTTTTGGAGAATAACTTCTTCG
TGGAAACCATGTTGCCATCAAAAATCATGAGAAAGTTAGAACCAGAAGAATTTGCAGCATATCTTGAACC
ATTCAAAGAGAAAGGTGAAGTTCGTCGTCCAACATTATCATGGCCTCGTGAAATCCCGTTAGTAAAAGGT
GGTAAACCTGACGTTGTACAAATTGTTAGGAATTATAATGCTTATCTACGTGCAAGTGATGATTTACCAA
AAATGTTTATTGAATCGGACCCAGGATTCTTTTCCAATGCTATTGTTGAAGGTGCCAAGAAGTTTCCTAA
TACTGAATTTGTCAAAGTAAAAGGTCTTCATTTTTCGCAAGAAGATGCACCTGATGAAATGGGAAAATAT
ATCAAATCGTTCGTTGAGCGAGTTCTCAAAAATGAACAATAATTCTAGACTCGAGCCGGAAGTTTTCACA
AAGCTAACACCGGAAGTTTTCACAAAGCTAACACCGGAAGTTTTCACAAAGCTAACACCGGAAGTTTTCA
CAAAGCTAACACCGGAGTTTTCACAAAGCTAACACCGGAAGTTTTCACAAAGCTAACACCGGATCGCGGG
CCCTAGAGCGGCCGCTTCGAGCAGACATGATAAGATACATTGATGAGTTTGGACAAACCACAACTAGAAT
GCAGTGAAAAAAATGCTTTATTTGTGAAATTTGTGATGCTATTGCTTTATTTGTAACCATTATAAGCTGC
AATAAACAAGTTAACAACAACAATTGCATTCATTTTATGTTTCAGGTTCAGGGGGAGGTGTGGGAGGTTT
TTTAAAGCAAGTAAAACCTCTACAAATGTGGTAAAATCGATAAGGATCCAGGTGGCACTTTTCGGGGAAA
TGTGCGCGGAACCCCTATTTGTTTATTTTTCTAAATACATTCAAATATGTATCCGCTCATGAGACAATAA
CCCTGATAAATGCTTCAATAATATTGAAAAAGGAAGAGTATGAGTATTCAACATTTCCGTGTCGCCCTTA
TTCCCTTTTTTGCGGCATTTTGCCTTCCTGTTTTTGCTCACCCAGAAACGCTGGTGAAAGTAAAAGATGC
TGAAGATCAGTTGGGTGCACGAGTGGGTTACATCGAACTGGATCTCAACAGCGGTAAGATCCTTGAGAGT
TTTCGCCCCGAAGAACGTTTTCCAATGATGAGCACTTTTAAAGTTCTGCTATGTGGCGCGGTATTATCCC
GTATTGACGCCGGGCAAGAGCAACTCGGTCGCCGCATACACTATTCTCAGAATGACTTGGTTGAGTACTC
ACCAGTCACAGAAAAGCATCTTACGGATGGCATGACAGTAAGAGAATTATGCAGTGCTGCCATAACCATG
AGTGATAACACTGCGGCCAACTTACTTCTGACAACGATCGGAGGACCGAAGGAGCTAACCGCTTTTTTGC
ACAACATGGGGGATCATGTAACTCGCCTTGATCGTTGGGAACCGGAGCTGAATGAAGCCATACCAAACGA
CGAGCGTGACACCACGATGCCTGTAGCAATGGCAACAACGTTGCGCAAACTATTAACTGGCGAACTACTT
ACTCTAGCTTCCCGGCAACAATTAATAGACTGGATGGAGGCGGATAAAGTTGCAGGACCACTTCTGCGCT
CGGCCCTTCCGGCTGGCTGGTTTATTGCTGATAAATCTGGAGCCGGTGAGCGTGGGTCTCGCGGTATCAT
TGCAGCACTGGGGCCAGATGGTAAGCCCTCCCGTATCGTAGTTATCTACACGACGGGGAGTCAGGCAACT
ATGGATGAACGAAATAGACAGATCGCTGAGATAGGTGCCTCACTGATTAAGCATTGGTAACTGTCAGACC
AAGTTTACTCATATATACTTTAGATTGATTTAAAACTTCATTTTTAATTTAAAAGGATCTAGGTGAAGAT
CCTTTTTGATAATCTCATGACCAAAATCCCTTAACGTGAGTTTTCGTTCCACTGAGCGTCAGACCCCGTA
GAAAAGATCAAAGGATCTTCTTGAGATCCTTTTTTTCTGCGCGTAATCTGCTGCTTGCAAACAAAAAAAC
CACCGCTACCAGCGGTGGTTTGTTTGCCGGATCAAGAGCTACCAACTCTTTTTCCGAAGGTAACTGGCTT
CAGCAGAGCGCAGATACCAAATACTGTTCTTCTAGTGTAGCCGTAGTTAGGCCACCACTTCAAGAACTCT
GTAGCACCGCCTACATACCTCGCTCTGCTAATCCTGTTACCAGTGGCTGCTGCCAGTGGCGATAAGTCGT
GTCTTACCGGGTTGGACTCAAGACGATAGTTACCGGATAAGGCGCAGCGGTCGGGCTGAACGGGGGGTTC
GTGCACACAGCCCAGCTTGGAGCGAACGACCTACACCGAACTGAGATACCTACAGCGTGAGCTATGAGAA
AGCGCCACGCTTCCCGAAGGGAGAAAGGCGGACAGGTATCCGGTAAGCGGCAGGGTCGGAACAGGAGAGC
GCACGAGGGAGCTTCCAGGGGGAAACGCCTGGTATCTTTATAGTCCTGTCGGGTTTCGCCACCTCTGACT
TGAGCGTCGATTTTTGTGATGCTCGTCAGGGGGGCGGAGCCTATGGAAAAACGCCAGCAACGCGGCCTTT
TTACGGTTCCTGGCCTTTTGCTGGCCTTTTGCTCACATGGCTCGAC
