>Addgene plasmid #11510 | pFR_HCV_xb | addgene partial sequence | sequence record 117530 | EBV-rev 5'-GTGGTTTGTCCAAACTCATC-3'
TGTCTGCTCGAAGCGGCCGCTCTAGGGCCCGCGATCCGGTGTTAGCTTTGTGAAAACTTCCGGTGTTAGC
TTTGTGAAAACTCCGGTGTTAGCTTTGTGAAAACTTCCGGTGTTAGCTTTGTGAAAACTTCCGGTGTTAG
CTTTGTGAAAACTTCCGGTGTTAGCTTTGTGAAAACTTCCGGCTCGAGTCTAGAATTATTGTTCATTTTT
GAGAACTCGCTCAACGAACGATTTGATATATTTTCCCATTTCATCAGGTGCATCTTCTTGCGAAAAATGA
AGACCTTTTACTTTGACAAATTCAGTATTAGGAAACTTCTTGGCACCTTCAACAATAGCATTGGAAAAGA
ATCCTGGGTCCGATTCAATAAACATTTTTGGTAAATCATCACTTGCACGTAGATAAGCATTATAATTCCT
AACAATTTGTACAACGTCAGGTTTACCACCTTTTACTAACGGGATTTCACGAGGCCATGATAATGTTGGA
CGACGAACTTCACCTTTCTCTTTGAATGGTTCAAGATATGCTGCAAATTCTTCTGGTTCTAACTTTCTCA
TGATTTTTGATGGCAACATGGTTTCCACGAAGAAGTTATTCTCCAAAACCATTTTTTCTCCTTCTTCAGA
TTTGATCAACGCAATATCTTCTTCAATATCAGGCCATTCATCCCATGATTCAATCACATCTACTACACTT
TCAGCGTGAACTATTGCTTTGATCTTATCTTGATGCTCATAGCTATAATGAAATGCCAAACAAGCACCCC
AATCATGGCCGACAAAAATGATCTTCTTTGGTAAATTAAGAAGTTCAAACCATGCAGTAAGATATTTGTA
ATGATCAAGTAACCTATAAGAACCATTACCAGATTTGCCTGATTTGCCCATACCAATAAGGTCTGGTATA
ATACACCGCGCTACTGGCTCAATATGTGGCACAACATGTCGC
