>Addgene plasmid #11510 | pFR_HCV_xb | addgene partial sequence | sequence record 117531 | HSV-TK-proF 5'-CCAGGTCCACTTCGCATATT-3'
ACACCGAGCGACCCTGCAGCGACCCGCTTAAAAGCTTGGCATTCCGGTACTGTTGGTAAAGCCACCATGG
AAGACGCCAAAAACATAAAGAAAGGCCCGGCGCCATTCTATCCGCTGGAAGATGGAACCGCTGGAGAGCA
ACTGCATAAGGCTATGAAGAGATACGCCCTGGTTCCTGGAACAATTGCTTTTACAGATGCACATATCGAG
GTGGACATCACTTACGCTGAGTACTTCGAAATGTCCGTTCGGTTGGCAGAAGCTATGAAACGATATGGGC
TGAATACAAATCACAGAATCGTCGTATGCAGTGAAAACTCTCTTCAATTCTTTATGCCGGTGTTGGGCGC
GTTATTTATCGGAGTTGCAGTTGCGCCCGCGAACGACATTTATAATGAACGTGAATTGCTCAACAGTATG
GGCATTTCGCAGCCTACCGTGGTGTTCGTTTCCAAAAAGGGGTTGCAAAAAATTTTGAACGTGCAAAAAA
AGCTCCCAATCATCCAAAAAATTATTATCATGGATTCTAAAACGGATTACCAGGGATTTCAGTCGATGTA
CACGTTCGTCACATCTCATCTACCTCCCGGTTTTAATGAATACGATTTTGTGCCAGAGTCCTTCGATAGG
GACAAGACAATTGCACTGATCATGAACTCCTCTGGATCTACTGGTCTGCCTAAAGGTGTCGCTCTGCCTC
ATAGAACTGCCTGCGTGAGATTCTCGCATGCCAGAGATCCTATTTTTGGCAATCAAATCATTCCGGATAC
TGCGATTTTAAGTGTTGTTCCATTCCATCACGGTTTTGGAATGTTTACTACACTCGGATATTTGATA
