>Addgene plasmid #11510 | pFR_HCV_xb | addgene partial sequence | sequence record 117535 | Luc-F 5'-CAGTCAAGTAACAACCGCGA-3'
TTGTGTTTGTGGACGAAGTACCGAAAGGTCTTACCGGAAAACTCGACGCAAGAAAAATCAGAGAGATCCT
CATAAAGGCCAAGAAGGGCGGAAAGATCGCCGTGTAATTCTAGTGTACGTAGCCAGCCCCCGATTGGGGG
CGACACTCCACCATAGATCACTCCCCTGTGAGGAACTACTGTCTTCACGCAGAAAGCGTCTAGCCATGGC
GTTAGTATGAGAGTCGTGCAGCCTCCAGGACCCCCCCTCCCGGGAGAGCCATAGTGGTCTGCGGAACCGG
TGAGTACACCGGAATTGCCAGGACGACCGGGTCCTTTCTTGGATCAACCCGCTCAATGCCTGGAGATTTG
GGCGTGCCCCCGCAAGACTGCTAGCCGAGTAGTGTTGGGTCGCGAAAGGCCTTGTGGTACTGCCTGATAG
GGTGCTTGCGAGTGCCCCGGGAGGTCTCGTAGACCGTGCACCATGAGCACGAATCCTAAACCTCAAAGAA
AAACCAAACGTAACACCAACCGCCGCCCACAGGACGTCTTCATATGTCTAGCCACCATGACTTCGAAAGT
TTATGATCCAGAACAAAGGAAACGGATGATAACTGGTCCGCAGTGGTGGGCCAGATGTAAACAAATGAAT
GTTCTTGATTCATTTATTAATTATTATGATTCAGAAAAACATGCAGAAAATGCTGTTATTTTTTTACATG
GTAACGCGGCCTCTTCTTATTTATGGCGACATGTTGTGCCACATATTGAGCCAGTAGCGCGGTGTATTAT
ACCAGACCTTATTGGTATGGGCAAATCAGGCAAATCTGGTAATGGTTCTTATAGGTTACTTGATCATTAC
AAATATCTTACTGCATGGTTTGAACTTCTTAATTTACCA
