>Addgene plasmid #11510 | pFR_HCV_xb | addgene partial sequence | sequence record 117539 | LucNRev 5'-CCTTATGCAGTTGCTCTCC-3'
GAATGGCGCCGGGCCTTTCTTTATGTTTTTGGCGTCTTCCATGGTGGCTTTACCAACAGTACCGGAATGC
CAAGCTTTTAAGCGGGTCGCTGCAGGGTCGCTCGGTGTTCGAGGCCACACGCGTCACCTTAATATGCGAA
GTGGACCTGGGACCGCGCCGCCCCGACTGCATCTGCGTGTTCGAATTCGCCAATGACAAGACGCTGGGCG
GGGTTTGTGTCATCATAGAACTAAAGACATGCAAATATATTTCTTCCGGGGACACCGCCAGCAAACGCGA
GCAACGGGCCACGGGGATGAAGCAGCTGCGCCACTCCCTGAAGCTCCTGCAGTCCCTCGCGCCTCCGGGT
GACAAGATAGTGTACCTGTGCCCCGTCCTGGTGTTTGTCGCCCAACGGACGCTCCGCGTCAGCCGCGTGA
CCCGGCTCGTCCCGCAGAAGGTCTCCGGTAATATCACCGCAGTCGTGCGGATGCTCCAGAGCCTGTCCAC
GTATACGGTCCCCATGGAGCCTAGGACCCAGCGAGCCCGTCGCCGCCGCGGCGGCGCCGCCCGGGGGTCT
GCGAGCAGACCGAAAAGGTCACACTCTGGGGCGCGCGACCCGCCCGAGTCAGCGGCCCGCCAGTTACCAC
CCGCCGACCAAACCCCCGCCTCCACGGAGGGCGGGGGGGTGCTTAAGAGGATCGCGGCGCTCTTCTGCGT
GCCCGTGGCCACCAAGACCAAACCCCGAGCCGCCTCCGAATGAGAGTGTTTCGTTCCTTCCCCCTCCCCC
CGCGTCAGACAAACCCTAACCACCGCTTAAGCGGCCCCCGCGAGGTCCGAAGACTC
